Addgene plasmid #99490: pAP685-2
Purpose: TEV::eGFP::ER::6xHis::linker::3XFlag
Depositing lab: Geraldine Seydoux. Depositing organization: Johns Hopkins University and School of Medicine. Publication: Precision genome editing using CRISPR-Cas9 and linear repair templates in C. elegans. Paix A, Folkmann A, Seydoux G. Methods. 2017 May 15;121-122:86-93. doi: 10.1016/j.ymeth.2017.03.023. Epub 2017 Apr 7. PubMed 28392263.
Backbone
  Vector backbone: pUC19
  Vector type: Bacterial Expression
Growth in bacteria
  Bacterial resistance: Ampicillin, 100 μg/mL
  Growth temperature: 37°C
  Growth strain: DH5alpha
  Copy number: High Copy
Gene/Insert
  Gene/Insert name: TEV::eGFP::RE::6Xhis::linker::3XFlag
  Species: C. elegans (nematode)
  Cloning method: Ligation Independent Cloning
  Sequencing primers: 5′ M13pUC-Fwd; 3′ M13pUC-Rev
Terms and licenses: Academic/Nonprofit Terms; Industry Terms: Not Available to Industry
How to cite: pAP685-2 was a gift from Geraldine Seydoux (Addgene plasmid # 99490 ; http://n2t.net/addgene:99490 ; RRID:Addgene_99490)
