[The description below was written by a language model from this plasmid's Addgene catalogue record and pLannotate feature annotations shown in this document.]
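Description:
pAP685-2 is a small (about 3.6 kb) pUC19-based plasmid that serves as a cloned source of a composite protein-tagging cassette for genome editing in C. elegans. It is catalogued as a bacterial expression vector, but in practice it is a simple high-copy E. coli plasmid. It replicates from the pUC/ColE1-type origin and is selected through the β-lactamase (AmpR) gene and its own promoter. The remaining backbone annotations are ordinary pUC remnants: short rop, bom and lacI fragments, plus the lac promoter, operator and CAP site flanking the disrupted lacZα region where the insert was placed by ligation-independent cloning.

The insert is described as TEV::eGFP::RE::6xHis::linker::3xFLAG (written "ER" in the purpose field). It therefore comprises a TEV protease cleavage site, EGFP, an element abbreviated RE/ER that the record does not define, a hexahistidine tag, a linker and three tandem FLAG epitopes. The feature table confirms the EGFP coding sequence and the downstream 3xFLAG. The short TEV, His and linker segments are not individually annotated and presumably lie in the unannotated stretches flanking EGFP. The cassette sits on the strand opposite the lac promoter, and no eukaryotic promoter, terminator or homology arms are annotated, so it does not appear to be built for expression from the plasmid itself.

The associated publication concerns CRISPR-Cas9 editing with linear repair templates. This suggests the plasmid is a template from which the tag module is amplified, with homology to the target locus added at that step. Knock-in would fuse an endogenous worm protein to a tag usable for fluorescence imaging, immunodetection and affinity purification, with the TEV site allowing proteolytic separation of tag and protein.
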