Features (pLannotate 1.2.2; 14 found; start..end, strand, type, name):
     36..71      +  CDS            rop (fragment): Rop protein, which maintains plasmids at low copy number; rop
    173..272     +  misc_feature   bom (fragment): basis of mobility region from pBR322
    278..435     -  CDS            lacZα (fragment): LacZα fragment of β-galactosidase; lacZ fragment
    479..1192    +  CDS            EGFP: EGFP is a basic (constitutively fluorescent) green fluorescent protein published in 1996, derived from Aequorea victoria. It is reported to be a rapidly-maturing weak dimer with moderate acid sensitivity.
   1249..1274    +  misc_feature   MCS (fragment): pBluescript multiple cloning site
   1274..1339    +  CDS            3xFLAG: three tandem FLAG® epitope tags, followed by an enterokinase cleavage site
   1339..1374    +  misc_feature   MCS (fragment): pUC18/19 multiple cloning site
   1411..1427    -  protein_bind   lac operator: The lac repressor binds to the lac operator to inhibit transcription in E. coli. This inhibition can be relieved by adding lactose or isopropyl-β-D-thiogalactopyranoside (IPTG). lac repressor encoded by lacI
   1435..1465    -  promoter       lac promoter: promoter for the E. coli lac operon
   1480..1501    -  protein_bind   CAP binding site: CAP binding activates transcription in the presence of cAMP. E. coli catabolite activator protein
   1514..1606    -  CDS            lacI (fragment): lac repressor; lacI; The lac repressor binds to the lac operator to inhibit transcription in E. coli. This inhibition can be relieved by adding lactose or isopropyl-β-D-thiogalactopyranoside (IPTG).
   1789..2377    -  rep_origin     ori: high-copy-number ColE1/pMB1/pBR322/pUC origin of replication
   2548..3408    -  CDS            AmpR: β-lactamase; bla; confers resistance to ampicillin, carbenicillin, and related antibiotics
   3409..3513    -  promoter       AmpR promoter: bla
>Addgene plasmid #99490 | pAP685-2 | addgene full sequence | sequence record 204752 | Addgene NGS Result
CCTATAAAAATAGGCGTATCACGAGGCCCTTTCGTCTCGCGCGTTTCGGTGATGACGGTGAAAACCTCTG
ACACATGCAGCTCCCGGAGACGGTCACAGCTTGTCTGTAAGCGGATGCCGGGAGCAGACAAGCCCGTCAG
GGCGCGTCAGCGGGTGTTGGCGGGTGTCGGGGCTGGCTTAACTATGCGGCATCAGAGCAGATTGTACTGA
GAGTGCACCATATGCGGTGTGAAATACCGCACAGATGCGTAAGGAGAAAATACCGCATCAGGCGCCATTC
GCCATTCAGGCTGCGCAACTGTTGGGAAGGGCGATCGGTGCGGGCCTCTTCGCTATTACGCCAGCTGGCG
AAAGGGGGATGTGCTGCAAGGCGATTAAGTTGGGTAACGCCAGGGTTTTCCCAGTCACGACGTTGTAAAA
CGACGGCCAGTGAATTCGAGCTCGGTACCCGGGGATCGAGAACCTCTACTTCCAAGGAGTGAGTAAAGGA
GAAGAACTTTTCACTGGAGTTGTCCCAATTCTTGTTGAATTAGATGGTGATGTTAATGGGCACAAATTTT
CTGTCAGTGGAGAGGGTGAAGGTGATGCAACATACGGAAAACTTACCCTTAAATTTATTTGCACTACTGG
AAAACTACCTGTTCCATGGCCAACACTTGTCACTACTCTGACCTACGGCGTGCAGTGCTTCAGCCGGTAC
CCCGACCACATGAAGCAGCATGACTTTTTCAAGAGTGCCATGCCCGAAGGTTATGTACAGGAAAGAACTA
TATTTTTCAAAGATGACGGGAACTACAAGACACGTGCTGAAGTCAAGTTTGAAGGTGATACCCTTGTTAA
TAGAATCGAGTTAAAAGGTATTGATTTTAAAGAAGATGGAAACATTCTTGGACACAAATTGGAATACAAC
TATAACTCACACAATGTATACATCATGGCAGACAAACAAAAGAATGGAATCAAAGTTAACTTCAAAATTA
GACACAACATTGAAGATGGAAGCGTTCAACTAGCAGACCATTATCAACAAAATACTCCAATTGGCGATGG
CCCTGTCCTTTTACCAGACAACCATTACCTGTCCACACAATCTGCCCTTTCGAAAGATCCCAACGAAAAG
AGAGACCACATGGTCCTTCTTGAGTTTGTAACAGCTGCTGGGATTACACTCGGCATGGACGAGCTGTACA
AGTACGTAGCCGGCCATCATCACCATCACCATTGCCCGGGGGATCGGTGGAGCTCCACCGGTGGCGGCCG
CTCTAGAACTAGTGACTACAAAGACCATGACGGTGATTATAAAGATCATGATATCGATTACAAGGATGAC
GATGACAAGGATCCTCTAGAGTCGACCTGCAGGCATGCAAGCTTGGCGTAATCATGGTCATAGCTGTTTC
CTGTGTGAAATTGTTATCCGCTCACAATTCCACACAACATACGAGCCGGAAGCATAAAGTGTAAAGCCTG
GGGTGCCTAATGAGTGAGCTAACTCACATTAATTGCGTTGCGCTCACTGCCCGCTTTCCAGTCGGGAAAC
CTGTCGTGCCAGCTGCATTAATGAATCGGCCAACGCGCGGGGAGAGGCGGTTTGCGTATTGGGCGCTCTT
CCGCTTCCTCGCTCACTGACTCGCTGCGCTCGGTCGTTCGGCTGCGGCGAGCGGTATCAGCTCACTCAAA
GGCGGTAATACGGTTATCCACAGAATCAGGGGATAACGCAGGAAAGAACATGTGAGCAAAAGGCCAGCAA
AAGGCCAGGAACCGTAAAAAGGCCGCGTTGCTGGCGTTTTTCCATAGGCTCCGCCCCCCTGACGAGCATC
ACAAAAATCGACGCTCAAGTCAGAGGTGGCGAAACCCGACAGGACTATAAAGATACCAGGCGTTTCCCCC
TGGAAGCTCCCTCGTGCGCTCTCCTGTTCCGACCCTGCCGCTTACCGGATACCTGTCCGCCTTTCTCCCT
TCGGGAAGCGTGGCGCTTTCTCATAGCTCACGCTGTAGGTATCTCAGTTCGGTGTAGGTCGTTCGCTCCA
AGCTGGGCTGTGTGCACGAACCCCCCGTTCAGCCCGACCGCTGCGCCTTATCCGGTAACTATCGTCTTGA
GTCCAACCCGGTAAGACACGACTTATCGCCACTGGCAGCAGCCACTGGTAACAGGATTAGCAGAGCGAGG
TATGTAGGCGGTGCTACAGAGTTCTTGAAGTGGTGGCCTAACTACGGCTACACTAGAAGAACAGTATTTG
GTATCTGCGCTCTGCTGAAGCCAGTTACCTTCGGAAAAAGAGTTGGTAGCTCTTGATCCGGCAAACAAAC
CACCGCTGGTAGCGGTGGTTTTTTTGTTTGCAAGCAGCAGATTACGCGCAGAAAAAAAGGATCTCAAGAA
GATCCTTTGATCTTTTCTACGGGGTCTGACGCTCAGTGGAACGAAAACTCACGTTAAGGGATTTTGGTCA
TGAGATTATCAAAAAGGATCTTCACCTAGATCCTTTTAAATTAAAAATGAAGTTTTAAATCAATCTAAAG
TATATATGAGTAAACTTGGTCTGACAGTTACCAATGCTTAATCAGTGAGGCACCTATCTCAGCGATCTGT
CTATTTCGTTCATCCATAGTTGCCTGACTCCCCGTCGTGTAGATAACTACGATACGGGAGGGCTTACCAT
CTGGCCCCAGTGCTGCAATGATACCGCGAGACCCACGCTCACCGGCTCCAGATTTATCAGCAATAAACCA
GCCAGCCGGAAGGGCCGAGCGCAGAAGTGGTCCTGCAACTTTATCCGCCTCCATCCAGTCTATTAATTGT
TGCCGGGAAGCTAGAGTAAGTAGTTCGCCAGTTAATAGTTTGCGCAACGTTGTTGCCATTGCTACAGGCA
TCGTGGTGTCACGCTCGTCGTTTGGTATGGCTTCATTCAGCTCCGGTTCCCAACGATCAAGGCGAGTTAC
ATGATCCCCCATGTTGTGCAAAAAAGCGGTTAGCTCCTTCGGTCCTCCGATCGTTGTCAGAAGTAAGTTG
GCCGCAGTGTTATCACTCATGGTTATGGCAGCACTGCATAATTCTCTTACTGTCATGCCATCCGTAAGAT
GCTTTTCTGTGACTGGTGAGTACTCAACCAAGTCATTCTGAGAATAGTGTATGCGGCGACCGAGTTGCTC
TTGCCCGGCGTCAATACGGGATAATACCGCGCCACATAGCAGAACTTTAAAAGTGCTCATCATTGGAAAA
CGTTCTTCGGGGCGAAAACTCTCAAGGATCTTACCGCTGTTGAGATCCAGTTCGATGTAACCCACTCGTG
CACCCAACTGATCTTCAGCATCTTTTACTTTCACCAGCGTTTCTGGGTGAGCAAAAACAGGAAGGCAAAA
TGCCGCAAAAAAGGGAATAAGGGCGACACGGAAATGTTGAATACTCATACTCTTCCTTTTTCAATATTAT
TGAAGCATTTATCAGGGTTATTGTCTCATGAGCGGATACATATTTGAATGTATTTAGAAAAATAAACAAA
TAGGGGTTCCGCGCACATTTCCCCGAAAAGTGCCACCTGACGTCTAAGAAACCATTATTATCATGACATT
AA
