>Addgene plasmid #99490 | pAP685-2 | depositor partial sequence | sequence record 182225 | Insert + 15bp up/downstream in Plasmid. See for details the File S1 from Paix et al, Methods 2017
CGGTACCCGGGGATCGAGAACCTCTACTTCCAAGGAGTGAGTAAAGGAGAAGAACTTTTCACTGGAGTTG
TCCCAATTCTTGTTGAATTAGATGGTGATGTTAATGGGCACAAATTTTCTGTCAGTGGAGAGGGTGAAGG
TGATGCAACATACGGAAAACTTACCCTTAAATTTATTTGCACTACTGGAAAACTACCTGTTCCATGGCCA
ACACTTGTCACTACTCTGACCTACGGCGTGCAGTGCTTCAGCCGGTACCCCGACCACATGAAGCAGCATG
ACTTTTTCAAGAGTGCCATGCCCGAAGGTTATGTACAGGAAAGAACTATATTTTTCAAAGATGACGGGAA
CTACAAGACACGTGCTGAAGTCAAGTTTGAAGGTGATACCCTTGTTAATAGAATCGAGTTAAAAGGTATT
GATTTTAAAGAAGATGGAAACATTCTTGGACACAAATTGGAATACAACTATAACTCACACAATGTATACA
TCATGGCAGACAAACAAAAGAATGGAATCAAAGTTAACTTCAAAATTAGACACAACATTGAAGATGGAAG
CGTTCAACTAGCAGACCATTATCAACAAAATACTCCAATTGGCGATGGCCCTGTCCTTTTACCAGACAAC
CATTACCTGTCCACACAATCTGCCCTTTCGAAAGATCCCAACGAAAAGAGAGACCACATGGTCCTTCTTG
AGTTTGTAACAGCTGCTGGGATTACACTCGGCATGGACGAGCTGTACAAGTACGTAGCCGGCCATCATCA
CCATCACCATTGCCCGGGGGATCGGTGGAGCTCCACCGGTGGCGGCCGCTCTAGAACTAGTGACTACAAA
GACCATGACGGTGATTATAAAGATCATGATATCGATTACAAGGATGACGATGACAAGGATCCTCTAGAGT
CG
